>Addgene plasmid #106353 | pZLCv2-gD4Z4-2-3xFLAG-dCas9-HA-2xNLS | addgene full sequence | sequence record 205824 | Addgene NGS Result
GACATTGATTATTGACTAGTTATTAATAGTAATCAATTACGGGGTCATTAGTTCATAGCCCATATATGGA
GTTCCGCGTTACATAACTTACGGTAAATGGCCCGCCTGGCTGACCGCCCAACGACCCCCGCCCATTGACG
TCAATAATGACGTATGTTCCCATAGTAACGCCAATAGGGACTTTCCATTGACGTCAATGGGTGGAGTATT
TACGGTAAACTGCCCACTTGGCAGTACATCAAGTGTATCATATGCCAAGTACGCCCCCTATTGACGTCAA
TGACGGTAAATGGCCCGCCTGGCATTATGCCCAGTACATGACCTTATGGGACTTTCCTACTTGGCAGTAC
ATCTACGTATTAGTCATCGCTATTACCATGGTGATGCGGTTTTGGCAGTACATCAATGGGCGTGGATAGC
GGTTTGACTCACGGGGATTTCCAAGTCTCCACCCCATTGACGTCAATGGGAGTTTGTTTTGGCACCAAAA
TCAACGGGACTTTCCAAAATGTCGTAACAACTCCGCCCCATTGACGCAAATGGGCGGTAGGCGTGTACGG
TGGGAGGTCTATATAAGCAGCGCGTTTTGCCTGTACTGGGTCTCTCTGGTTAGACCAGATCTGAGCCTGG
GAGCTCTCTGGCTAACTAGGGAACCCACTGCTTAAGCCTCAATAAAGCTTGCCTTGAGTGCTTCAAGTAG
TGTGTGCCCGTCTGTTGTGTGACTCTGGTAACTAGAGATCCCTCAGACCCTTTTAGTCAGTGTGGAAAAT
CTCTAGCAGTGGCGCCCGAACAGGGACTTGAAAGCGAAAGGGAAACCAGAGGAGCTCTCTCGACGCAGGA
CTCGGCTTGCTGAAGCGCGCACGGCAAGAGGCGAGGGGCGGCGACTGGTGAGTACGCCAAAAATTTTGAC
TAGCGGAGGCTAGAAGGAGAGAGATGGGTGCGAGAGCGTCAGTATTAAGCGGGGGAGAATTAGATCGCGA
TGGGAAAAAATTCGGTTAAGGCCAGGGGGAAAGAAAAAATATAAATTAAAACATATAGTATGGGCAAGCA
GGGAGCTAGAACGATTCGCAGTTAATCCTGGCCTGTTAGAAACATCAGAAGGCTGTAGACAAATACTGGG
ACAGCTACAACCATCCCTTCAGACAGGATCAGAAGAACTTAGATCATTATATAATACAGTAGCAACCCTC
TATTGTGTGCATCAAAGGATAGAGATAAAAGACACCAAGGAAGCTTTAGACAAGATAGAGGAAGAGCAAA
ACAAAAGTAAGACCACCGCACAGCAAGCGGCCGCTGATCTTCAGACCTGGAGGAGGAGATATGAGGGACA
ATTGGAGAAGTGAATTATATAAATATAAAGTAGTAAAAATTGAACCATTAGGAGTAGCACCCACCAAGGC
AAAGAGAAGAGTGGTGCAGAGAGAAAAAAGAGCAGTGGGAATAGGAGCTTTGTTCCTTGGGTTCTTGGGA
GCAGCAGGAAGCACTATGGGCGCAGCGTCAATGACGCTGACGGTACAGGCCAGACAATTATTGTCTGGTA
TAGTGCAGCAGCAGAACAATTTGCTGAGGGCTATTGAGGCGCAACAGCATCTGTTGCAACTCACAGTCTG
GGGCATCAAGCAGCTCCAGGCAAGAATCCTGGCTGTGGAAAGATACCTAAAGGATCAACAGCTCCTGGGG
ATTTGGGGTTGCTCTGGAAAACTCATTTGCACCACTGCTGTGCCTTGGAATGCTAGTTGGAGTAATAAAT
CTCTGGAACAGATTTGGAATCACACGACCTGGATGGAGTGGGACAGAGAAATTAACAATTACACAAGCTT
AATACACTCCTTAATTGAAGAATCGCAAAACCAGCAAGAAAAGAATGAACAAGAATTATTGGAATTAGAT
AAATGGGCAAGTTTGTGGAATTGGTTTAACATAACAAATTGGCTGTGGTATATAAAATTATTCATAATGA
TAGTAGGAGGCTTGGTAGGTTTAAGAATAGTTTTTGCTGTACTTTCTATAGTGAATAGAGTTAGGCAGGG
ATATTCACCATTATCGTTTCAGACCCACCTCCCAACCCCGAGGGGACCCGACAGGCCCGAAGGAATAGAA
GAAGAAGGTGGAGAGAGAGACAGAGACAGATCCATTCGATTAGTGAACGGATCGGCACTGCGTGCGCCAA
TTCTGCAGACAAATGGCAGTATTCATCCACAATTTTAAAAGAAAAGGGGGGATTGGGGGGTACAGTGCAG
GGGAAAGAATAGTAGACATAATAGCAACAGACATACAAACTAAAGAATTACAAAAACAAATTACAAAAAT
TCAAAATTTTCGGGTTTATTACAGGGACAGCAGAGATCCAGTTTGGTTAATTAAGGTACCGAGGGCCTAT
TTCCCATGATTCCTTCATATTTGCATATACGATACAAGGCTGTTAGAGAGATAATTAGAATTAATTTGAC
TGTAAACACAAAGATATTAGTACAAAATACGTGACGTAGAAAGTAATAATTTCTTGGGTAGTTTGCAGTT
TTAAAATTATGTTTTAAAATGGACTATCATATGCTTACCGTAACTTGAAAGTATTTCGATTTCTTGGCTT
TATATATCTTGTGGAAAGGACGAAACACCGAGGGTGCTGTCCGAGGGTGTGTTTTAGAGCTAGAAATAGC
AAGTTAAAATAAGGCTAGTCCGTTATCAACTTGAAAAAGTGGCACCGAGTCGGTGCTTTTTTGAATTCGC
TAGCTAGGTCTTGAAAGGAGTGGGAATTGGCTCCGGTGCCCGTCAGTGGGCAGAGCGCACATCGCCCACA
GTCCCCGAGAAGTTGGGGGGAGGGGTCGGCAATTGATCCGGTGCCTAGAGAAGGTGGCGCGGGGTAAACT
GGGAAAGTGATGTCGTGTACTGGCTCCGCCTTTTTCCCGAGGGTGGGGGAGAACCGTATATAAGTGCAGT
AGTCGCCGTGAACGTTCTTTTTCGCAACGGGTTTGCCGCCAGAACACAGGACCGGTGCCGCCCACCATGG
ACTACAAAGACCATGACGGTGATTATAAAGATCATGACATCGATTACAAGGATGACGATGACAAGGAATT
CGACAAGAAGTACAGCATCGGCCTGGCCATCGGCACCAACTCTGTGGGCTGGGCCGTGATCACCGACGAG
TACAAGGTGCCCAGCAAGAAATTCAAGGTGCTGGGCAACACCGACCGGCACAGCATCAAGAAGAACCTGA
TCGGCGCCCTGCTGTTCGACAGCGGAGAAACAGCCGAGGCCACCCGGCTGAAGAGAACCGCCAGAAGAAG
ATACACCAGACGGAAGAACCGGATCTGCTATCTGCAAGAGATCTTCAGCAACGAGATGGCCAAGGTGGAC
GACAGCTTCTTCCACAGACTGGAAGAGTCCTTCCTGGTGGAAGAGGATAAGAAGCACGAGCGGCACCCCA
TCTTCGGCAACATCGTGGACGAGGTGGCCTACCACGAGAAGTACCCCACCATCTACCACCTGAGAAAGAA
ACTGGTGGACAGCACCGACAAGGCCGACCTGCGGCTGATCTATCTGGCCCTGGCCCACATGATCAAGTTC
CGGGGCCACTTCCTGATCGAGGGCGACCTGAACCCCGACAACAGCGACGTGGACAAGCTGTTCATCCAGC
TGGTGCAGACCTACAACCAGCTGTTCGAGGAAAACCCCATCAACGCCAGCGGCGTGGACGCCAAGGCCAT
CCTGTCTGCCAGACTGAGCAAGAGCAGACGGCTGGAAAATCTGATCGCCCAGCTGCCCGGCGAGAAGAAG
AATGGCCTGTTCGGCAACCTGATTGCCCTGAGCCTGGGCCTGACCCCCAACTTCAAGAGCAACTTCGACC
TGGCCGAGGATGCCAAACTGCAGCTGAGCAAGGACACCTACGACGACGACCTGGACAACCTGCTGGCCCA
GATCGGCGACCAGTACGCCGACCTGTTTCTGGCCGCCAAGAACCTGTCCGACGCCATCCTGCTGAGCGAC
ATCCTGAGAGTGAACACCGAGATCACCAAGGCCCCCCTGAGCGCCTCTATGATCAAGAGATACGACGAGC
ACCACCAGGACCTGACCCTGCTGAAAGCTCTCGTGCGGCAGCAGCTGCCTGAGAAGTACAAAGAGATTTT
CTTCGACCAGAGCAAGAACGGCTACGCCGGCTACATCGATGGCGGAGCCAGCCAGGAAGAGTTCTACAAG
TTCATCAAGCCCATCCTGGAAAAGATGGACGGCACCGAGGAACTGCTCGTGAAGCTGAACAGAGAGGACC
TGCTGCGGAAGCAGCGGACCTTCGACAACGGCAGCATCCCCCACCAGATCCACCTGGGAGAGCTGCACGC
CATTCTGCGGCGGCAGGAAGATTTTTACCCATTCCTGAAGGACAACCGGGAAAAGATCGAGAAGATCCTG
ACCTTCCGCATCCCCTACTACGTGGGCCCTCTGGCCAGGGGAAACAGCAGATTCGCCTGGATGACCAGAA
AGAGCGAGGAAACCATCACCCCCTGGAACTTCGAGGAAGTGGTGGACAAGGGCGCCAGCGCCCAGAGCTT
CATCGAGCGGATGACCAACTTCGATAAGAACCTGCCCAACGAGAAGGTGCTGCCCAAGCACAGCCTGCTG
TACGAGTACTTCACCGTGTACAACGAGCTGACCAAAGTGAAATACGTGACCGAGGGAATGAGAAAGCCCG
CCTTCCTGAGCGGCGAGCAGAAAAAAGCCATCGTGGACCTGCTGTTCAAGACCAACCGGAAAGTGACCGT
GAAGCAGCTGAAAGAGGACTACTTCAAGAAAATCGAGTGCTTCGACTCCGTGGAAATCTCCGGCGTGGAA
GATCGGTTCAACGCCTCCCTGGGCACATACCACGATCTGCTGAAAATTATCAAGGACAAGGACTTCCTGG
ACAATGAGGAAAACGAGGACATTCTGGAAGATATCGTGCTGACCCTGACACTGTTTGAGGACAGAGAGAT
GATCGAGGAACGGCTGAAAACCTATGCCCACCTGTTCGACGACAAAGTGATGAAGCAGCTGAAGCGGCGG
AGATACACCGGCTGGGGCAGGCTGAGCCGGAAGCTGATCAACGGCATCCGGGACAAGCAGTCCGGCAAGA
CAATCCTGGATTTCCTGAAGTCCGACGGCTTCGCCAACAGAAACTTCATGCAGCTGATCCACGACGACAG
CCTGACCTTTAAAGAGGACATCCAGAAAGCCCAGGTGTCCGGCCAGGGCGATAGCCTGCACGAGCACATT
GCCAATCTGGCCGGCAGCCCCGCCATTAAGAAGGGCATCCTGCAGACAGTGAAGGTGGTGGACGAGCTCG
TGAAAGTGATGGGCCGGCACAAGCCCGAGAACATCGTGATCGAAATGGCCAGAGAGAACCAGACCACCCA
GAAGGGACAGAAGAACAGCCGCGAGAGAATGAAGCGGATCGAAGAGGGCATCAAAGAGCTGGGCAGCCAG
ATCCTGAAAGAACACCCCGTGGAAAACACCCAGCTGCAGAACGAGAAGCTGTACCTGTACTACCTGCAGA
ATGGGCGGGATATGTACGTGGACCAGGAACTGGACATCAACCGGCTGTCCGACTACGATGTGGACGCTAT
CGTGCCTCAGAGCTTTCTGAAGGACGACTCCATCGATAACAAAGTGCTGACTCGGAGCGACAAGAACCGG
GGCAAGAGCGACAACGTGCCCTCCGAAGAGGTCGTGAAGAAGATGAAGAACTACTGGCGCCAGCTGCTGA
ATGCCAAGCTGATTACCCAGAGGAAGTTCGACAATCTGACCAAGGCCGAGAGAGGCGGCCTGAGCGAACT
GGATAAGGCCGGCTTCATCAAGAGACAGCTGGTGGAAACCCGGCAGATCACAAAGCACGTGGCACAGATC
CTGGACTCCCGGATGAACACTAAGTACGACGAGAACGACAAACTGATCCGGGAAGTGAAAGTGATCACCC
TGAAGTCCAAGCTGGTGTCCGATTTCCGGAAGGATTTCCAGTTTTACAAAGTGCGCGAGATCAACAACTA
CCACCACGCCCACGACGCCTACCTGAACGCCGTCGTGGGAACCGCCCTGATCAAAAAGTACCCTAAGCTG
GAAAGCGAGTTCGTGTACGGCGACTACAAGGTGTACGACGTGCGGAAGATGATCGCCAAGAGCGAGCAGG
AAATCGGCAAGGCTACCGCCAAGTACTTCTTCTACAGCAACATCATGAACTTTTTCAAGACCGAGATTAC
CCTGGCCAACGGCGAGATCCGGAAGCGGCCTCTGATCGAGACAAACGGCGAAACAGGCGAGATCGTGTGG
GATAAGGGCCGGGACTTTGCCACCGTGCGGAAAGTGCTGTCTATGCCCCAAGTGAATATCGTGAAAAAGA
CCGAGGTGCAGACAGGCGGCTTCAGCAAAGAGTCTATCCTGCCCAAGAGGAACAGCGACAAGCTGATCGC
CAGAAAGAAGGACTGGGACCCTAAGAAGTACGGCGGCTTCGACAGCCCCACCGTGGCCTATTCTGTGCTG
GTGGTGGCCAAAGTGGAAAAGGGCAAGTCCAAGAAACTGAAGAGTGTGAAAGAGCTGCTGGGGATCACCA
TCATGGAAAGAAGCAGCTTCGAGAAGAATCCCATCGACTTTCTGGAAGCCAAGGGCTACAAAGAAGTGAA
AAAGGACCTGATCATCAAGCTGCCTAAGTACTCCCTGTTCGAGCTGGAAAACGGCCGGAAGAGAATGCTG
GCCTCTGCCGGCGAACTGCAGAAGGGAAACGAACTGGCCCTGCCCTCCAAATATGTGAACTTCCTGTACC
TGGCCAGCCACTATGAGAAGCTGAAGGGCTCCCCCGAGGATAATGAGCAGAAACAGCTGTTTGTGGAACA
GCACAAACACTACCTGGACGAGATCATCGAGCAGATCAGCGAGTTCTCCAAGAGAGTGATCCTGGCCGAC
GCTAATCTGGACAAGGTGCTGAGCGCCTACAACAAGCACAGAGACAAGCCTATCAGAGAGCAGGCCGAGA
ATATCATCCACCTGTTTACCCTGACCAATCTGGGAGCCCCTGCCGCCTTCAAGTACTTTGACACCACCAT
CGACCGGAAGAGGTACACCAGCACCAAAGAGGTGCTGGACGCCACCCTGATCCACCAGAGCATCACCGGC
CTGTACGAGACACGGATCGACCTGTCTCAGCTGGGAGGCGACGCCTATCCCTATGACGTGCCCGATTATG
CCAGCCTGGGCAGCGGCTCCCCCAAGAAAAAACGCAAGGTGGAAGATCCTAAGAAAAAGCGGAAAGTGGG
ATCCGGCGCAACAAACTTCTCTCTGCTGAAACAAGCCGGAGATGTCGAAGAGAATCCTGGACCGACCGAG
TACAAGCCCACGGTGCGCCTCGCCACCCGCGACGACGTCCCCAGGGCCGTACGCACCCTCGCCGCCGCGT
TCGCCGACTACCCCGCCACGCGCCACACCGTCGATCCGGACCGCCACATCGAGCGGGTCACCGAGCTGCA
AGAACTCTTCCTCACGCGCGTCGGGCTCGACATCGGCAAGGTGTGGGTCGCGGACGACGGCGCCGCGGTG
GCGGTCTGGACCACGCCGGAGAGCGTCGAAGCGGGGGCGGTGTTCGCCGAGATCGGCCCGCGCATGGCCG
AGTTGAGCGGTTCCCGGCTGGCCGCGCAGCAACAGATGGAAGGCCTCCTGGCGCCGCACCGGCCCAAGGA
GCCCGCGTGGTTCCTGGCCACCGTCGGAGTCTCGCCCGACCACCAGGGCAAGGGTCTGGGCAGCGCCGTC
GTGCTCCCCGGAGTGGAGGCGGCCGAGCGCGCCGGGGTGCCCGCCTTCCTGGAGACCTCCGCGCCCCGCA
ACCTCCCCTTCTACGAGCGGCTCGGCTTCACCGTCACCGCCGACGTCGAGGTGCCCGAAGGACCGCGCAC
CTGGTGCATGACCCGCAAGCCCGGTGCCTGAACGCGTTAAGTCGACAATCAACCTCTGGATTACAAAATT
TGTGAAAGATTGACTGGTATTCTTAACTATGTTGCTCCTTTTACGCTATGTGGATACGCTGCTTTAATGC
CTTTGTATCATGCTATTGCTTCCCGTATGGCTTTCATTTTCTCCTCCTTGTATAAATCCTGGTTGCTGTC
TCTTTATGAGGAGTTGTGGCCCGTTGTCAGGCAACGTGGCGTGGTGTGCACTGTGTTTGCTGACGCAACC
CCCACTGGTTGGGGCATTGCCACCACCTGTCAGCTCCTTTCCGGGACTTTCGCTTTCCCCCTCCCTATTG
CCACGGCGGAACTCATCGCCGCCTGCCTTGCCCGCTGCTGGACAGGGGCTCGGCTGTTGGGCACTGACAA
TTCCGTGGTGTTGTCGGGGAAATCATCGTCCTTTCCTTGGCTGCTCGCCTGTGTTGCCACCTGGATTCTG
CGCGGGACGTCCTTCTGCTACGTCCCTTCGGCCCTCAATCCAGCGGACCTTCCTTCCCGCGGCCTGCTGC
CGGCTCTGCGGCCTCTTCCGCGTCTTCGCCTTCGCCCTCAGACGAGTCGGATCTCCCTTTGGGCCGCCTC
CCCGCGTCGACTTTAAGACCAATGACTTACAAGGCAGCTGTAGATCTTAGCCACTTTTTAAAAGAAAAGG
GGGGACTGGAAGGGCTAATTCACTCCCAACGAAGACAAGATCTGCTTTTTGCTTGTACTGGGTCTCTCTG
GTTAGACCAGATCTGAGCCTGGGAGCTCTCTGGCTAACTAGGGAACCCACTGCTTAAGCCTCAATAAAGC
TTGCCTTGAGTGCTTCAAGTAGTGTGTGCCCGTCTGTTGTGTGACTCTGGTAACTAGAGATCCCTCAGAC
CCTTTTAGTCAGTGTGGAAAATCTCTAGCAGGGCCCGTTTAAACCCGCTGATCAGCCTCGACTGTGCCTT
CTAGTTGCCAGCCATCTGTTGTTTGCCCCTCCCCCGTGCCTTCCTTGACCCTGGAAGGTGCCACTCCCAC
TGTCCTTTCCTAATAAAATGAGGAAATTGCATCGCATTGTCTGAGTAGGTGTCATTCTATTCTGGGGGGT
GGGGTGGGGCAGGACAGCAAGGGGGAGGATTGGGAAGACAATAGCAGGCATGCTGGGGATGCGGTGGGCT
CTATGGCTTCTGAGGCGGAAAGAACCAGCTGGGGCTCTAGGGGGTATCCCC
[124 nt withheld, positions 9152-9275]
C
[91 nt withheld, positions 9277-9367]
A
[49 nt withheld, positions 9369-9417]
CCTTTGACGTTGGAGTCCACGTTCTTT
[37 nt withheld, positions 9445-9481]
ACCCTATCTCGGTCTATTCTTTTGATTTATAAGGGATTTTGCCGATTTCGGCCTATTGGTTAAAAAATGA
GCTGATTTAACAAAAATTTAACGCGAATTAATTCTGTGGAATGTGTGTCAGTTAGGGTGTGGAAAGTCCC
CAGGCTCCCCAGCAGGCAGAAGTATGCAAAGCATGCATCTCAATTAGTCAGCAACCAGGTGTGGAAAGTC
CCCAGGCTCCCCAGCAGGCAGAAGTATGCAAAGCATGCATCTCAATTAGTCAGCAACCATAGTCCCGCCC
CTAACTCCGCCCATCCCGCCCCTAACTCCGCCCAGTTCCGCCCATTCTCCGCCCCATGGCTGACTAATTT
TTTTTATTTATGCAGAGGCCGAGGCCGCCTCTGCCTCTGAGCTATTCCAGAAGTAGTGAGGAGGCTTTTT
TGGAGGCCTAGGCTTTTGCAAAAAGCTCCCGGGAGCTTGTATATCCATTTTCGGATCTGATCAGCACGTG
TTGACAATTAATCATCGGCATAGTATATCGGCATAGTATAATACGACAAGGTGAGGAACTAAACCATGGC
CAAGTTGACCAGTGCCGTTCCGGTGCTCACCGCGCGCGACGTCGCCGGAGCGGTCGAGTTCTGGACCGAC
CGGCTCGGGTTCTCCCGGGACTTCGTGGAGGACGACTTCGCCGGTGTGGTCCGGGACGACGTGACCCTGT
TCATCAGCGCGGTCCAGGACCAGGTGGTGCCGGACAACACCCTGGCCTGGGTGTGGGTGCGCGGCCTGGA
CGAGCTGTACGCCGAGTGGTCGGAGGTCGTGTCCACGAACTTCCGGGACGCCTCCGGGCCGGCCATGACC
GAGATCGGCGAGCAGCCGTGGGGGCGGGAGTTCGCCCTGCGCGACCCGGCCGGCAACTGCGTGCACTTCG
TGGCCGAGGAGCAGGACTGACACGTGCTACGAGATTTCGATTCCACCGCCGCCTTCTATGAAAGGTTGGG
CTTCGGAATCGTTTTCCGGGACGCCGGCTGGATGATCCTCCAGCGCGGGGATCTCATGCTGGAGTTCTTC
GCCCACCCCAACTTGTTTATTGCAGCTTATAATGGTTACAAATAAAGCAATAGCATCACAAATTTCACAA
ATAAAGCATTTTTTTCACTGCATTCTAGTTGTGGTTTGTCCAAACTCATCAATGTATCTTATCATGTCTG
TATACCGTCGACCTCTAGCTAGAGCTTGGCGTAATCATGGTCATAGCTGTTTCCTGTGTGAAATTGTTAT
CCGCTCACAATTCCACACAACATACGAGCCGGAAGCATAAAGTGTAAAGCCTGGGGTGCCTAATGAGTGA
GCTAACTCACATTAATTGCGTTGCGCTCACTGCCCGCTTTCCAGTCGGGAAACCTGTCGTGCCAGCTGCA
TTAATGAATCGGCCAACGCGCGGGGAGAGGCGGTTTGCGTATTGGGCGCTCTTCCGCTTCCTCGCTCACT
GACTCGCTGCGCTCGGTCGTTCGGCTGCGGCGAGCGGTATCAGCTCACTCAAAGGCGGTAATACGGTTAT
CCACAGAATCAGGGGATAACGCAGGAAAGAACATGTGAGCAAAAGGCCAGCAAAAGGCCAGGAACCGTAA
AAAGGCCGCGTTGCTGGCGTTTTTCCATAGGCTCCGCCCCCCTGACGAGCATCACAAAAATCGACGCTCA
AGTCAGAGGTGGCGAAACCCGACAGGACTATAAAGATACCAGGCGTTTCCCCCTGGAAGCTCCCTCGTGC
GCTCTCCTGTTCCGACCCTGCCGCTTACCGGATACCTGTCCGCCTTTCTCCCTTCGGGAAGCGTGGCGCT
TTCTCATAGCTCACGCTGTAGGTATCTCAGTTCGGTGTAGGTCGTTCGCTCCAAGCTGGGCTGTGTGCAC
GAACCCCCCGTTCAGCCCGACCGCTGCGCCTTATCCGGTAACTATCGTCTTGAGTCCAACCCGGTAAGAC
ACGACTTATCGCCACTGGCAGCAGCCACTGGTAACAGGATTAGCAGAGCGAGGTATGTAGGCGGTGCTAC
AGAGTTCTTGAAGTGGTGGCCTAACTACGGCTACACTAGAAGAACAGTATTTGGTATCTGCGCTCTGCTG
AAGCCAGTTACCTTCGGAAAAAGAGTTGGTAGCTCTTGATCCGGCAAACAAACCACCGCTGGTAGCGGTG
GTTTTTTTGTTTGCAAGCAGCAGATTACGCGCAGAAAAAAAGGATCTCAAGAAGATCCTTTGATCTTTTC
TACGGGGTCTGACGCTCAGTGGAACGAAAACTCACGTTAAGGGATTTTGGTCATGAGATTATCAAAAAGG
ATCTTCACCTAGATCCTTTTAAATTAAAAATGAAGTTTTAAATCAATCTAAAGTATATATGAGTAAACTT
GGTCTGACAGTTACCAATGCTTAATCAGTGAGGCACCTATCTCAGCGATCTGTCTATTTCGTTCATCCAT
AGTTGCCTGACTCCCCGTCGTGTAGATAACTACGATACGGGAGGGCTTACCATCTGGCCCCAGTGCTGCA
ATGATACCGCGAGACCCACGCTCACCGGCTCCAGATTTATCAGCAATAAACCAGCCAGCCGGAAGGGCCG
AGCGCAGAAGTGGTCCTGCAACTTTATCCGCCTCCATCCAGTCTATTAATTGTTGCCGGGAAGCTAGAGT
AAGTAGTTCGCCAGTTAATAGTTTGCGCAACGTTGTTGCCATTGCTACAGGCATCGTGGTGTCACGCTCG
TCGTTTGGTATGGCTTCATTCAGCTCCGGTTCCCAACGATCAAGGCGAGTTACATGATCCCCCATGTTGT
GCAAAAAAGCGGTTAGCTCCTTCGGTCCTCCGATCGTTGTCAGAAGTAAGTTGGCCGCAGTGTTATCACT
CATGGTTATGGCAGCACTGCATAATTCTCTTACTGTCATGCCATCCGTAAGATGCTTTTCTGTGACTGGT
GAGTACTCAACCAAGTCATTCTGAGAATAGTGTATGCGGCGACCGAGTTGCTCTTGCCCGGCGTCAATAC
GGGATAATACCGCGCCACATAGCAGAACTTTAAAAGTGCTCATCATTGGAAAACGTTCTTCGGGGCGAAA
ACTCTCAAGGATCTTACCGCTGTTGAGATCCAGTTCGATGTAACCCACTCGTGCACCCAACTGATCTTCA
GCATCTTTTACTTTCACCAGCGTTTCTGGGTGAGCAAAAACAGGAAGGCAAAATGCCGCAAAAAAGGGAA
TAAGGGCGACACGGAAATGTTGAATACTCATACTCTTCCTTTTTCAATATTATTGAAGCATTTATCAGGG
TTATTGTCTCATGAGCGGATACATATTTGAATGTATTTAGAAAAATAAACAAATAGGGGTTCCGCGCACA
TTTCCCCGAAAAGTGCCACCTGACGTCGACGGATCGGGAGATCTCCCGATCCCCTATGGTGCACTCTCAG
TACAATCTGCTCTGATGCCGCATAGTTAAGCCAGTATCTGCTCCCTGCTTGTGTGTTGGAGGTCGCTGAG
TAGTGCGCGAGCAAAATTTAAGCTACAACAAGGCAAGGCTTGACCGACAATTGCATGAAGAATCTGCTTA
GGGTTAGGCGTTTTGCGCTGCTTCGCGATGTACGGGCCAGATATACGCGTT
Features (pLannotate 1.2.2; 34 found; start..end, strand, type, name):
      1..380     +  enhancer       CMV enhancer: human cytomegalovirus immediate early enhancer
    381..580     +  promoter       CMV promoter: human cytomegalovirus (CMV) immediate early promoter
    598..778     +  LTR            5' LTR (truncated): truncated 5' long terminal repeat (LTR) from HIV-1
    825..950     +  misc_feature   HIV-1 Ψ: packaging signal of human immunodeficiency virus type 1
    934..1297    +  CDS            HIV-1 gag (fragment): gag protein from human immunodeficiency virus 1; gag
   1443..1676    +  misc_feature   RRE: The Rev response element (RRE) of HIV-1 allows for Rev-dependent mRNA export from the nucleus to the cytoplasm.
   2053..2153    +  CDS            Rev (fragment): human immunodeficiency virus 1 (HIV-1) Rev protein; rev; enhances nuclear export of unspliced and incompletely spliced viral mRNAs
   2203..2320    +  misc_feature   cPPT/CTS: central polypurine tract and central termination sequence of HIV-1
   2371..2611    +  promoter       U6 promoter: RNA polymerase III promoter for human U6 snRNA
   2641..2716    +  misc_RNA       gRNA scaffold: guide RNA scaffold for the Streptococcus pyogenes CRISPR/Cas9 system
   2734..2752    +  CDS            small t antigen (fragment): SV40 (simian virus 40) small t antigen
   2778..2989    +  promoter       EF-1α core promoter: core promoter for human elongation factor EF-1α
   3010..3075    +  CDS            3xFLAG: three tandem FLAG® epitope tags, followed by an enterokinase cleavage site
   3082..7182    +  CDS            Cas9: Cas9 (Csn1) endonuclease from the Streptococcus pyogenes Type II CRISPR/Cas system generates RNA-guided double strand breaks in DNA
   7344..7941    +  CDS            PuroR (fragment): puromycin N-acetyltransferase; pac from Streptomyces; confers resistance to puromycin
   7957..8545    +  misc_feature   WPRE: woodchuck hepatitis virus posttranscriptional regulatory element
   8596..8615    +  misc_feature   cPPT/CTS (fragment): central polypurine tract and central termination sequence of HIV-1
   8617..8850    +  LTR            3' LTR (ΔU3): self-inactivating 3' long terminal repeat (LTR) from HIV-1
   8882..9106    +  polyA_signal   bGH poly(A) signal: bovine growth hormone polyadenylation signal
   9110..9131    +  promoter       SV40 promoter (fragment): SV40 enhancer and early promoter
   9152..9580    +  rep_origin     f1 ori (sequence partly withheld): f1 bacteriophage origin of replication; arrow indicates direction of (+) strand synthesis
   9594..9923    +  promoter       SV40 promoter: SV40 enhancer and early promoter
   9971..10018   +  promoter       EM7 promoter: synthetic bacterial promoter&nbsp
  10037..10411   +  CDS            BleoR: antibiotic-binding protein; Sh ble from Streptoalloteichus hindustanus; confers resistance to bleomycin, phleomycin, and Zeocin™
  10421..10546   +  CDS            ble (fragment): BLE_KLEPN - Experimental evidence at protein level: Swiss-Prot protein existence level 1. Binding protein with a strong affinity to the bleomycin family of antibiotics. Binds to CL990; an antimitotic-antibiotic compound. From Klebsiella pneumoniae.
  10541..10662   +  polyA_signal   SV40 poly(A) signal: SV40 polyadenylation signal
  10733..10755   -  protein_bind   lac operator (fragment): The lac repressor binds to the lac operator to inhibit transcription in E. coli. This inhibition can be relieved by adding lactose or isopropyl-β-D-thiogalactopyranoside (IPTG). lac repressor encoded by lacI
  10759..10789   -  promoter       lac promoter: promoter for the E. coli lac operon
  10804..10825   -  protein_bind   CAP binding site: CAP binding activates transcription in the presence of cAMP. E. coli catabolite activator protein
  10838..10930   -  CDS            lacI (fragment): lac repressor; lacI; The lac repressor binds to the lac operator to inhibit transcription in E. coli. This inhibition can be relieved by adding lactose or isopropyl-β-D-thiogalactopyranoside (IPTG).
  11113..11701   -  rep_origin     ori: high-copy-number ColE1/pMB1/pBR322/pUC origin of replication
  11872..12732   -  CDS            AmpR: β-lactamase; bla; confers resistance to ampicillin, carbenicillin, and related antibiotics
  12733..12837   -  promoter       AmpR promoter: bla
  12896..12948   -  misc_feature   bom (fragment): basis of mobility region from pBR322
