[The description below was written by a language model from this plasmid's Addgene catalogue record and pLannotate feature annotations shown in this document.]
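Description:
pZLCv2-gD4Z4-2-3xFLAG-dCas9-HA-2xNLS is a roughly 13.1 kb lentiviral CRISPR plasmid for mammalian cells, built on the pZLCv2-3xFLAG-dCas9-HA-2xNLS backbone. It carries both a guide RNA and an epitope-tagged, catalytically dead Cas9 in a single transfer vector. In bacteria it is maintained by a high-copy ColE1/pUC origin with ampicillin resistance. The backbone also carries an f1 origin and an SV40/EM7-driven bleomycin/Zeocin resistance cassette outside the viral region. The lentiviral portion has a CMV enhancer/promoter fused to a truncated HIV-1 5' LTR, which drives genomic RNA production in packaging cells. It also contains the Ψ packaging signal, RRE, cPPT/CTS, WPRE and a self-inactivating ΔU3 3' LTR followed by a bGH polyadenylation signal.

Between the LTRs, a human U6 Pol III promoter expresses a guide directed at the human D4Z4 macrosatellite repeat (guide 2 of the series), joined to the S. pyogenes gRNA scaffold. The guide was inserted through BsmBI sites that were destroyed during cloning. Downstream, an EF-1α core promoter drives an N-terminal 3xFLAG tag fused to Cas9. The annotation software labels this simply as Cas9, but the construct name specifies the nuclease-dead form with a C-terminal HA tag and two nuclear localization signals, which are not annotated separately. A puromycin resistance gene follows the Cas9 reading frame for selection of transduced cells; the element linking the two is not annotated.

The stated purpose is engineered chromatin immunoprecipitation. The guide recruits dCas9 to the D4Z4 array without cutting, and the FLAG or HA tags allow the bound locus and its associated proteins to be pulled down. The associated publication concerns factors that silence the D4Z4 array.
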