Addgene plasmid #106353: pZLCv2-gD4Z4-2-3xFLAG-dCas9-HA-2xNLS
Purpose: CRISPR/Cas9 engineered chromatin immunoprecipitation of D4Z4 locus
Depositing lab: Stephen Tapscott. Depositing organization: Fred Hutchinson Cancer Center. Publication: NuRD and CAF-1-mediated silencing of the D4Z4 array is modulated by DUX4-induced MBD3L proteins. Campbell AE, Shadle SC, Jagannathan S, Lim JW, Resnick R, Tawil R, van der Maarel SM, Tapscott SJ. Elife. 2018 Mar 13;7. pii: 31023. doi: 10.7554/eLife.31023. PubMed 29533181.
Backbone
  Vector backbone: pZLCv2-3xFLAG-dCas9-HA-2xNLS
  Backbone size w/o insert (bp): 13000
  Total vector size (bp): 13103
  Vector type: Mammalian Expression, Lentiviral, CRISPR
  Selectable markers: Puromycin
Growth in bacteria
  Bacterial resistance: Ampicillin, 100 μg/mL
  Growth temperature: 37°C
  Growth strain: NEB Stable
  Copy number: High Copy
Gene/Insert
  Gene/Insert name: D4Z4 gRNA-2
  gRNA/shRNA sequence: AGGGTGCTGTCCGAGGGTGT
  Species: H. sapiens (human)
  Promoter: U6
  Cloning method: Restriction Enzyme; 5′ cloning site BsmBI (destroyed during cloning); 3′ cloning site BsmBI (destroyed during cloning)
  Sequencing primers: 5′ gagggcctatttcccatgat; 3′ aacttctcggggactgtgg
Terms and licenses: Academic/Nonprofit Terms; Industry Terms: Not Available to Industry
How to cite: pZLCv2-gD4Z4-2-3xFLAG-dCas9-HA-2xNLS was a gift from Stephen Tapscott (Addgene plasmid # 106353 ; http://n2t.net/addgene:106353 ; RRID:Addgene_106353)
